Addgene plasmid #85067: pCytERM_mScarlet-H_N1
Purpose: In vivo visualization of the ER (can be used for colocalization studies and the OSER assay)
Depositing lab: Dorus Gadella. Depositing organization: University of Amsterdam. Publication: mScarlet: a bright monomeric red fluorescent protein for cellular imaging. Bindels DS, Haarbosch L, van Weeren L, Postma M, Wiese KE, Mastop M, Aumonier S, Gotthard G, Royant A, Hink MA, Gadella TW Jr. Nat Methods. 2016 Nov 21. doi: 10.1038/nmeth.4074. PubMed 27869816.
Backbone
  Vector backbone: pmScarlet-H_N1
  Backbone manufacturer: Gadella Lab
  Backbone size w/o insert (bp): 4741
  Vector type: Mammalian Expression
  Selectable markers: Neomycin (select with G418)
Growth in bacteria
  Bacterial resistance: Kanamycin, 50 μg/mL
  Growth temperature: 37°C
  Growth strain: DH5alpha
  Copy number: High Copy
Gene/Insert
  Gene/Insert name: CytERM (alt name: Cytochrome p450)
  Species: O. cuniculus (rabbit)
  Insert size (bp): 87
  Mutation: aa1-29
  GenBank ID: NM_001171120.1
  Promoter: CMV
  Tag / fusion protein: mScarlet-H (C terminal on backbone)
  Cloning method: Unknown
  Sequencing primers: 5′ AGGTCTATATAAGCAGAGC; 3′ TCTACAAATGTGGTATGGC
Terms and licenses: Academic/Nonprofit Terms; Industry Terms: Not Available to Industry
How to cite: pCytERM_mScarlet-H_N1 was a gift from Dorus Gadella (Addgene plasmid # 85067 ; http://n2t.net/addgene:85067 ; RRID:Addgene_85067)
