[The description below was written by a language model from this plasmid's Addgene catalogue record and pLannotate feature annotations shown in this document.]
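Description:
pCytERM_mScarlet-H_N1 is a mammalian expression plasmid of 4,828 bp built on the pmScarlet-H_N1 backbone, an N1-style vector in which an insert is placed upstream of, and in frame with, a fluorescent protein. It replicates in E. coli at high copy from a ColE1/pUC-type origin and also carries an f1 phage origin. A single NeoR/KanR (aminoglycoside phosphotransferase) gene serves both hosts. The bacterial bla (AmpR) promoter drives it for kanamycin selection, and the SV40 enhancer/early promoter drives it for G418 selection of transfected mammalian cells, with an HSV TK polyadenylation signal downstream. The short large T antigen, ble and bGH poly(A) fragments in the annotation appear to be backbone remnants rather than functional parts.

The expression cassette uses the human CMV immediate early enhancer and promoter and ends with an SV40 poly(A) signal. It encodes CytERM, an 87 bp fragment covering amino acids 1–29 of a rabbit cytochrome P450 (annotated as CYP2C1). This is joined through residual multiple cloning site sequence to mScarlet-H, which sits at the C terminus of the fusion. The N-terminal P450 segment acts as a membrane anchor that tethers the fusion to the endoplasmic reticulum with the fluorescent protein on the cytoplasmic side. mScarlet-H is a variant from the mScarlet family of monomeric red fluorescent proteins.

The plasmid is intended for live-cell visualization of the ER, for example as a colocalization marker. It is also intended for the OSER (organized smooth ER) assay. In that assay, a fluorescent protein's tendency to oligomerize is judged by whether the ER-anchored fusion reorganizes the ER into stacked whorl structures.
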