Features (pLannotate 1.2.2; 16 found; start..end, strand, type, name):
     61..364     +  enhancer       CMV enhancer: human cytomegalovirus immediate early enhancer
    365..568     +  promoter       CMV promoter: human cytomegalovirus (CMV) immediate early promoter
    591..614     +  misc_feature   MCS (fragment): multiple cloning site
    658..744     +  CDS            CYP2C1 (fragment): CP2C1_RABIT - Experimental evidence at protein level: Swiss-Prot protein existence level 1. Cytochromes P450 are a group of heme-thiolate monooxygenases. In liver microsomes, this enzyme is involved in an NADPH-dependent electron transport pathway. It oxidizes a variety of structurally unrelated compounds, including steroids, fatty acids, and xenobiotics. From Oryctolagus cuniculus (Rabbit).
    739..782     +  misc_feature   MCS (fragment): multiple cloning site
    796..1491    +  CDS            mScarlet-H: mScarlet-H is a basic (constitutively fluorescent) orange fluorescent protein published in 2016, derived from synthetic construct. It has low acid sensitivity.
   1510..1593    +  CDS            large T antigen (fragment): large T antigen from SV40 (simian virus 40)
   1616..1737    +  polyA_signal   SV40 poly(A) signal: SV40 polyadenylation signal
   1771..2199    -  rep_origin     f1 ori (sequence partly withheld): f1 bacteriophage origin of replication; arrow indicates direction of (+) strand synthesis
   2226..2330    +  promoter       AmpR promoter: bla
   2332..2689    +  promoter       SV40 promoter: SV40 enhancer and early promoter
   2724..3518    +  CDS            NeoR/KanR: aminoglycoside phosphotransferase from Tn5; aph(3')-II (or nptII); confers resistance to neomycin, kanamycin, and G418 (Geneticin®)
   3539..3691    +  CDS            ble (fragment): BLE_KLEPN - Experimental evidence at protein level: Swiss-Prot protein existence level 1. Binding protein with a strong affinity to the bleomycin family of antibiotics. Binds to CL990; an antimitotic-antibiotic compound. From Klebsiella pneumoniae.
   3750..3797    +  polyA_signal   HSV TK poly(A) signal: herpes simplex virus thymidine kinase polyadenylation signal (Cole and Stacy, 1985)
   3888..3904    -  polyA_signal   bGH poly(A) signal (fragment): bovine growth hormone polyadenylation signal
   4126..4714    +  rep_origin     ori: high-copy-number ColE1/pMB1/pBR322/pUC origin of replication
>Addgene plasmid #85067 | pCytERM_mScarlet-H_N1 | depositor full sequence | sequence record 163873 | Full Sequence
TAGTTATTAATAGTAATCAATTACGGGGTCATTAGTTCATAGCCCATATATGGAGTTCCGCGTTACATAA
CTTACGGTAAATGGCCCGCCTGGCTGACCGCCCAACGACCCCCGCCCATTGACGTCAATAATGACGTATG
TTCCCATAGTAACGCCAATAGGGACTTTCCATTGACGTCAATGGGTGGAGTATTTACGGTAAACTGCCCA
CTTGGCAGTACATCAAGTGTATCATATGCCAAGTACGCCCCCTATTGACGTCAATGACGGTAAATGGCCC
GCCTGGCATTATGCCCAGTACATGACCTTATGGGACTTTCCTACTTGGCAGTACATCTACGTATTAGTCA
TCGCTATTACCATGGTGATGCGGTTTTGGCAGTACATCAATGGGCGTGGATAGCGGTTTGACTCACGGGG
ATTTCCAAGTCTCCACCCCATTGACGTCAATGGGAGTTTGTTTTGGCACCAAAATCAACGGGACTTTCCA
AAATGTCGTAACAACTCCGCCCCATTGACGCAAATGGGCGGTAGGCGTGTACGGTGGGAGGTCTATATAA
GCAGAGCTGGTTTAGTGAACCGTCAGATCCGCTAGCGCTACCGGACTCAGATCTGGTACCCCTTGCAGCT
TCCAGTTGTCAGGAAGAGAAGGCTCCCATGGATCCTGTGGTGGTGCTGGGGCTCTGTCTCTCCTGTTTGC
TTCTCCTTTCACTCTGGAAACAGAGCTATGGGGGAGGGAAGCTTCGAATTCTGCAGTCGACGGTACCGCG
GGCCCGGGATCCACCGGTCGCCACCATGGTGAGCAAGGGCGAGGCAGTGATCAAGGAGTTCATGCGGTTC
AAGGTGCACATGGAGGGCTCCATGAACGGCCACGAGTTCGAGATCGAGGGCGAGGGCGAGGGCCGCCCCT
ACGAGGGCACCCAGACCGCCAAGCTGAAGGTGACCAAGGGTGGCCCCCTGCCCTTCTCCTGGGACATCCT
GTCCCCTCAGTTCATGTACGGCTCCAGGGCCTTCACCAAGCACCCCGCCGACATCCCCGACTACTATAAG
CAGTCCTTCCCCGAGGGCTTCAAGTGGGAGCGCGTGATGAACTTCGAGGACGGCGGCGCCGTGACCGTGA
CCCAGGACACCTCCCTGGAGGACGGCACCCTGATCTACAAGGTGAAGCTCCGCGGCACCAACTTCCCTCC
TGACGGCCCCGTAATGCAGAAGAAGACAATGGGCTGGGAAGCATCCACCGAGCGGTTGTACCCCGAGGAC
GGCGTGCTGAAGGGCGACATTAAGCACGCCCTGCGCCTGAAGGACGGCGGCCGCTACCTGGCGGACTTCA
AGACCACCTACAAGGCCAAGAAGCCCGTGCAGATGCCCGGCGCCTACAACGTCGACCGCAAGTTGGACAT
CACCTCCCACAACGAGGACTACACCGTGGTGGAACAGTACGAACGCTCCGAGGGCCGCCACTCCACCGGC
GGCATGGACGAGCTGTACAAGTAAGCGGCCGCGACTCTAGATCATAATCAGCCATACCACATTTGTAGAG
GTTTTACTTGCTTTAAAAAACCTCCCACACCTCCCCCTGAACCTGAAACATAAAATGAATGCAATTGTTG
TTGTTAACTTGTTTATTGCAGCTTATAATGGTTACAAATAAAGCAATAGCATCACAAATTTCACAAATAA
AGCATTTTTTTCACTGCATTCTAGTTGTGGTTTGTCCAAACTCATCAATGTATCTTAAGGCGTAAATTGT
AAGCGTTAATATTTTGTTAAAATTCGCGTTAAATTTTTGTTAAATCAGCTCATTTTTTAACCAATAGGCC
GAAATCGGCAAAATCCCTTATAAATCAAAAGAATAGACCGAGATAGGGT
[37 nt withheld, positions 1870-1906]
AAAGAACGTGGACTCCAACGTCAAAGG
[49 nt withheld, positions 1934-1982]
T
[91 nt withheld, positions 1984-2074]
G
[124 nt withheld, positions 2076-2199]
CAGGTGGCACTTTTCGGGGAAATGTGCGCGGAACCCCTATTTGTTTATTTTTCTAAATACATTCAAATAT
GTATCCGCTCATGAGACAATAACCCTGATAAATGCTTCAATAATATTGAAAAAGGAAGAGTCCTGAGGCG
GAAAGAACCAGCTGTGGAATGTGTGTCAGTTAGGGTGTGGAAAGTCCCCAGGCTCCCCAGCAGGCAGAAG
TATGCAAAGCATGCATCTCAATTAGTCAGCAACCAGGTGTGGAAAGTCCCCAGGCTCCCCAGCAGGCAGA
AGTATGCAAAGCATGCATCTCAATTAGTCAGCAACCATAGTCCCGCCCCTAACTCCGCCCATCCCGCCCC
TAACTCCGCCCAGTTCCGCCCATTCTCCGCCCCATGGCTGACTAATTTTTTTTATTTATGCAGAGGCCGA
GGCCGCCTCGGCCTCTGAGCTATTCCAGAAGTAGTGAGGAGGCTTTTTTGGAGGCCTAGGCTTTTGCAAA
GATCGATCAAGAGACAGGATGAGGATCGTTTCGCATGATTGAACAAGATGGATTGCACGCAGGTTCTCCG
GCCGCTTGGGTGGAGAGGCTATTCGGCTATGACTGGGCACAACAGACAATCGGCTGCTCTGATGCCGCCG
TGTTCCGGCTGTCAGCGCAGGGGCGCCCGGTTCTTTTTGTCAAGACCGACCTGTCCGGTGCCCTGAATGA
ACTGCAAGACGAGGCAGCGCGGCTATCGTGGCTGGCCACGACGGGCGTTCCTTGCGCAGCTGTGCTCGAC
GTTGTCACTGAAGCGGGAAGGGACTGGCTGCTATTGGGCGAAGTGCCGGGGCAGGATCTCCTGTCATCTC
ACCTTGCTCCTGCCGAGAAAGTATCCATCATGGCTGATGCAATGCGGCGGCTGCATACGCTTGATCCGGC
TACCTGCCCATTCGACCACCAAGCGAAACATCGCATCGAGCGAGCACGTACTCGGATGGAAGCCGGTCTT
GTCGATCAGGATGATCTGGACGAAGAGCATCAGGGGCTCGCGCCAGCCGAACTGTTCGCCAGGCTCAAGG
CGAGCATGCCCGACGGCGAGGATCTCGTCGTGACCCATGGCGATGCCTGCTTGCCGAATATCATGGTGGA
AAATGGCCGCTTTTCTGGATTCATCGACTGTGGCCGGCTGGGTGTGGCGGACCGCTATCAGGACATAGCG
TTGGCTACCCGTGATATTGCTGAAGAGCTTGGCGGCGAATGGGCTGACCGCTTCCTCGTGCTTTACGGTA
TCGCCGCTCCCGATTCGCAGCGCATCGCCTTCTATCGCCTTCTTGACGAGTTCTTCTGAGCGGGACTCTG
GGGTTCGAAATGACCGACCAAGCGACGCCCAACCTGCCATCACGAGATTTCGATTCCACCGCCGCCTTCT
ATGAAAGGTTGGGCTTCGGAATCGTTTTCCGGGACGCCGGCTGGATGATCCTCCAGCGCGGGGATCTCAT
GCTGGAGTTCTTCGCCCACCCTAGGGGGAGGCTAACTGAAACACGGAAGGAGACAATACCGGAAGGAACC
CGCGCTATGACGGCAATAAAAAGACAGAATAAAACGCACGGTGTTGGGTCGTTTGTTCATAAACGCGGGG
TTCGGTCCCAGGGCTGGCACTCTGTCGATACCCCACCGAGACCCCATTGGGGCCAATACGCCCGCGTTTC
TTCCTTTTCCCCACCCCACCCCCCAAGTTCGGGTGAAGGCCCAGGGCTCGCAGCCAACGTCGGGGCGGCA
GGCCCTGCCATAGCCTCAGGTTACTCATATATACTTTAGATTGATTTAAAACTTCATTTTTAATTTAAAA
GGATCTAGGTGAAGATCCTTTTTGATAATCTCATGACCAAAATCCCTTAACGTGAGTTTTCGTTCCACTG
AGCGTCAGACCCCGTAGAAAAGATCAAAGGATCTTCTTGAGATCCTTTTTTTCTGCGCGTAATCTGCTGC
TTGCAAACAAAAAAACCACCGCTACCAGCGGTGGTTTGTTTGCCGGATCAAGAGCTACCAACTCTTTTTC
CGAAGGTAACTGGCTTCAGCAGAGCGCAGATACCAAATACTGTCCTTCTAGTGTAGCCGTAGTTAGGCCA
CCACTTCAAGAACTCTGTAGCACCGCCTACATACCTCGCTCTGCTAATCCTGTTACCAGTGGCTGCTGCC
AGTGGCGATAAGTCGTGTCTTACCGGGTTGGACTCAAGACGATAGTTACCGGATAAGGCGCAGCGGTCGG
GCTGAACGGGGGGTTCGTGCACACAGCCCAGCTTGGAGCGAACGACCTACACCGAACTGAGATACCTACA
GCGTGAGCTATGAGAAAGCGCCACGCTTCCCGAAGGGAGAAAGGCGGACAGGTATCCGGTAAGCGGCAGG
GTCGGAACAGGAGAGCGCACGAGGGAGCTTCCAGGGGGAAACGCCTGGTATCTTTATAGTCCTGTCGGGT
TTCGCCACCTCTGACTTGAGCGTCGATTTTTGTGATGCTCGTCAGGGGGGCGGAGCCTATGGAAAAACGC
CAGCAACGCGGCCTTTTTACGGTTCCTGGCCTTTTGCTGGCCTTTTGCTCACATGTTCTTTCCTGCGTTA
TCCCCTGATTCTGTGGATAACCGTATTACCGCCATGCAT
