>Addgene plasmid #85067 | pCytERM_mScarlet-H_N1 | addgene partial sequence | sequence record 167698 | CMV-F 5'-CGCAAATGGGCGGTAGGCGTG-3'
CCGTCAGATCCGCTAGCGCTACCGGACTCAGATCTGGTACCCCTTGCAGCTTCCAGTTGTCAGGAAGAGA
AGGCTCCCATGGATCCTGTGGTGGTGCTGGGGCTCTGTCTCTCCTGTTTGCTTCTCCTTTCACTCTGGAA
ACAGAGCTATGGGGGAGGGAAGCTTCGAATTCTGCAGTCGACGGTACCGCGGGCCCGGGATCCACCGGTC
GCCACCATGGTGAGCAAGGGCGAGGCAGTGATCAAGGAGTTCATGCGGTTCAAGGTGCACATGGAGGGCT
CCATGAACGGCCACGAGTTCGAGATCGAGGGCGAGGGCGAGGGCCGCCCCTACGAGGGCACCCAGACCGC
CAAGCTGAAGGTGACCAAGGGTGGCCCCCTGCCCTTCTCCTGGGACATCCTGTCCCCTCAGTTCATGTAC
GGCTCCAGGGCCTTCACCAAGCACCCCGCCGACATCCCCGACTACTATAAGCAGTCCTTCCCCGAGGGCT
TCAAGTGGGAGCGCGTGATGAACTTCGAGGACGGCGGCGCCGTGACCGTGACCCAGGACACCTCCCTGGA
GGACGGCACCCTGATCTACAAGGTGAAGCTCCGCGGCACCAACTTCCCTCCTGACGGCCCCGTAATGCAG
AAGAAGACAATGGGCTGGGAAGCGTCCACCGAGCGGTTGTACCCCGAGGACGGCGTGCTGAAGGGCGACA
TTAAGCACGCCCTGCGCCTGAAGGACGGCGGCCGCTACCTGGCGGACTTCAAGACCACCTACAAGGCCAA
GAAGCC
