>Addgene plasmid #85067 | pCytERM_mScarlet-H_N1 | addgene partial sequence | sequence record 167700 | SV40pA-R 5'-GAAATTTGTGATGCTATTGC-3'
AACAAGTTAACAACAACAATTGCATTCATTTTATGTTTCAGGTTCAGGGGGAGGTGTGGGAGGTTTTTTA
AAGCAAGTAAAACCTCTACAAATGTGGTATGGCTGATTATGATCTAGAGTCGCGGCCGCTTACTTGTACA
GCTCGTCCATGCCGCCGGTGGAGTGGCGGCCCTCGGAGCGTTCGTACTGTTCCACCACGGTGTAGTCCTC
GTTGTGGGAGGTGATGTCCAACTTGCGGTCGACGTTGTAGGCGCCGGGCATCTGCACGGGCTTCTTGGCC
TTGTAGGTGGTCTTGAAGTCCGCCAGGTAGCGGCCGCCGTCCTTCAGGCGCAGGGCGTGCTTAATGTCGC
CCTTCAGCACGCCGTCCTCGGGGTACAACCGCTCGGTGGACGCTTCCCAGCCCATTGTCTTCTTCTGCAT
TACGGGGCCGTCAGGAGGGAAGTTGGTGCCGCGGAGCTTCACCTTGTAGATCAGGGTGCCGTCCTCCAGG
GAGGTGTCCTGGGTCACGGTCACGGCGCCGCCGTCCTCGAAGTTCATCACGCGCTCCCACTTGAAGCCCT
CGGGGAAGGACTGCTTATAGTAGTC
